>Addgene plasmid #159691 | R979-X58-008: Hs.KRAS4b(1-188) | addgene full sequence | sequence record 313431 | Addgene NGS Result
CGTATACTCCGGAATATTAATAGATCATGGAGATAATTAAAATGATAACCATCTCGCAAATAAATAAGTA
TTTTACTGTTTTCGTAACAGTTTTGTAATAAAAAAACCTATAAATATTCCGGATTATTCATACCGTCCCA
CCATCGGGCGCGGATCATCACAAGTTTGTACAAAAAAGTTGGCACC
[564 nt withheld, positions 187-750]
TAATCAACTTTCTTGTACAAAGTGGTGATAGCTTGTCGAGAAGTACTAGAGGATCATAATCAGCCATACC
ACATTTGTAGAGGTTTTACTTGCTTTAAAAAACCTCCCACACCTCCCCCTGAACCTGAAACATAAAATGA
ATGCAATTGTTGTTGTTAACTTGTTTATTGCAGCTTATAATGGTTACAAATAAAGCAATAGCATCACAAA
TTTCACAAATAAAGCATTTTTTTCACTGCATTCTAGTTGTGGTTTGTCCAAACTCATCAATGTATCTTAT
CATGTCTGGATCTGATCACTGCTTGAGCCTAGGAGATCCGAACCAGATAAGTGAAATCTAGTTCCAAACT
ATTTTGTCATTTTTAATTTTCGTATTAGCTTACGACGCTACACCCAGTTCCCATCTATTTTGTCACTCTT
CCCTAAATAATCCTTAAAAACTCCATTTCCACCCCTCCCAGTTCCCAACTATTTTGTCCGCCCACAGCGG
GGCATTTTTCTTCCTGTTATGTTTTTAATCAAACATCCTGCCAACTCCATGTGACAAACCGTCATCTTCG
GCTACTTTTTCTCTGTCACAGAATGAAAATTTTTCTGTCATCTCTTCGTTATTAATGTTTGTAATTGACT
GAATATCAACGCTTATTTGCAGCCTGAATGGCGAATGGG
[124 nt withheld, positions 1420-1543]
C
[91 nt withheld, positions 1545-1635]
A
[49 nt withheld, positions 1637-1685]
CCTTTGACGTTGGAGTCCACGTTCTT
[37 nt withheld, positions 1712-1748]
ACCCTATCTCGGTCTATTCTTTTGATTTATAAGGGATTTTGCCGATTTCGGCCTATTGGTTAAAAAATGA
GCTGATTTAACAAAAATTTAACGCGAATTTTAACAAAATATTAACGCTTACAATTTAGGTGGCACTTTTC
GGGGAAATGTGCGCGGAACCCCTATTTGTTTATTTTTCTAAATACATTCAAATATGTATCCGCTCATGAG
ACAATAACCCTGATAAATGCTTCAATAATATTGAAAAAGGAAGAGTATGAGTATTCAACATTTCCGTGTC
GCCCTTATTCCCTTTTTTGCGGCATTTTGCCTTCCTGTTTTTGCTCACCCAGAAACGCTGGTGAAAGTAA
AAGATGCTGAAGATCAGTTGGGTGCACGAGTGGGTTACATCGAACTGGATCTCAACAGCGGTAAGATCCT
TGAGAGTTTTCGCCCCGAAGAACGTTTTCCAATGATGAGCACTTTTAAAGTTCTGCTATGTGGCGCGGTA
TTATCCCGTATTGACGCCGGGCAAGAGCAACTCGGTCGCCGCATACACTATTCTCAGAATGACTTGGTTG
AGTACTCACCAGTCACAGAAAAGCATCTTACGGATGGCATGACAGTAAGAGAATTATGCAGTGCTGCCAT
AACCATGAGTGATAACACTGCGGCCAACTTACTTCTGACAACGATCGGAGGACCGAAGGAGCTAACCGCT
TTTTTGCACAACATGGGGGATCATGTAACTCGCCTTGATCGTTGGGAACCGGAGCTGAATGAAGCCATAC
CAAACGACGAGCGTGACACCACGATGCCTGTAGCAATGGCAACAACGTTGCGCAAACTATTAACTGGCGA
ACTACTTACTCTAGCTTCCCGGCAACAATTAATAGACTGGATGGAGGCGGATAAAGTTGCAGGACCACTT
CTGCGCTCGGCCCTTCCGGCTGGCTGGTTTATTGCTGATAAATCTGGAGCCGGTGAGCGTGGGTCTCGCG
GTATCATTGCAGCACTGGGGCCAGATGGTAAGCCCTCCCGTATCGTAGTTATCTACACGACGGGGAGTCA
GGCAACTATGGATGAACGAAATAGACAGATCGCTGAGATAGGTGCCTCACTGATTAAGCATTGGTAACTG
TCAGACCAAGTTTACTCATATATACTTTAGATTGATTTAAAACTTCATTTTTAATTTAAAAGGATCTAGG
TGAAGATCCTTTTTGATAATCTCATGACCAAAATCCCTTAACGTGAGTTTTCGTTCCACTGAGCGTCAGA
CCCCGTAGAAAAGATCAAAGGATCTTCTTGAGATCCTTTTTTTCTGCGCGTAATCTGCTGCTTGCAAACA
AAAAAACCACCGCTACCAGCGGTGGTTTGTTTGCCGGATCAAGAGCTACCAACTCTTTTTCCGAAGGTAA
CTGGCTTCAGCAGAGCGCAGATACCAAATACTGTTCTTCTAGTGTAGCCGTAGTTAGGCCACCACTTCAA
GAACTCTGTAGCACCGCCTACATACCTCGCTCTGCTAATCCTGTTACCAGTGGCTGCTGCCAGTGGCGAT
AAGTCGTGTCTTACCGGGTTGGACTCAAGACGATAGTTACCGGATAAGGCGCAGCGGTCGGGCTGAACGG
GGGGTTCGTGCACACAGCCCAGCTTGGAGCGAACGACCTACACCGAACTGAGATACCTACAGCGTGAGCT
ATGAGAAAGCGCCACGCTTCCCGAAGGGAGAAAGGCGGACAGGTATCCGGTAAGCGGCAGGGTCGGAACA
GGAGAGCGCACGAGGGAGCTTCCAGGGGGAAACGCCTGGTATCTTTATAGTCCTGTCGGGTTTCGCCACC
TCTGACTTGAGCGTCGATTTTTGTGATGCTCGTCAGGGGGGCGGAGCCTATGGAAAAACGCCAGCAACGC
GGCCTTTTTACGGTTCCTGGCCTTTTGCTGGCCTTTTGCTCACATGTTCTTTCCTGCGTTATCCCCTGAT
TCTGTGGATAACCGTATTACCGCCTTTGAGTGAGCTGATACCGCTCGCCGCAGCCGAACGACCGAGCGCA
GCGAGTCAGTGAGCGAGGAAGCGGAAGAGCGCCTGATGCGGTATTTTCTCCTTACGCATCTGTGCGGTAT
TTCACACCGCATAGACCAGCCGCGTAACCTGGCAAAATCGGTTACGGTTGAGTAATAAATGGATGCCCTG
CGTAAGCGGGTGTGGGCGGACAATAAAGTCTTAAACTGAACAAAATAGATCTAAACTATGACAATAAAGT
CTTAAACTAGACAGAATAGTTGTAAACTGAAATCAGTCCAGTTATGCTGTGAAAAAGCATACTGGACTTT
TGTTATGGCTAAAGCAAACTCTTCATTTTCTGAAGTGCAAATTGCCCGTCGTATTAAAGAGGGGCGTGGC
CAAGGGCATGGTAAAGACTATATTCGCGGCGTTGTGACAATTTACCGAACAACTCCGCGGCCGGGAAGCC
GATCTCGGCTTGAACGAATTGTTAGGTGGCGGTACTTGGGTCGATATCAAAGTGCATCACTTCTTCCCGT
ATGCCCAACTTTGTATAGAGAGCCACTGCGGGATCGTCACCGTAATCTGCTTGCACGTAGATCACATAAG
CACCAAGCGCGTTGGCCTCATGCTTGAGGAGATTGATGAGCGCGGTGGCAATGCCCTGCCTCCGGTGCTC
GCCGGAGACTGCGAGATCATAGATATAGATCTCACTACGCGGCTGCTCAAACTTGGGCAGAACGTAAGCC
GCGAGAGCGCCAACAACCGCTTCTTGGTCGAAGGCAGCAAGCGCGATGAATGTCTTACTACGGAGCAAGT
TCCCGAGGTAATCGGAGTCCGGCTGATGTTGGGAGTAGGTGGCTACGTCTCCGAACTCACGACCGAAAAG
ATCAAGAGCAGCCCGCATGGATTTGACTTGGTCAGGGCCGAGCCTACATGTGCGAATGATGCCCATACTT
GAGCCACCTAACTTTGTTTTAGGGCGACTGCCCTGCTGCGTAACATCGTTGCTGCTGCGTAACATCGTTG
CTGCTCCATAACATCAAACATCGACCCACGGCGTAACGCGCTTGCTGCTTGGATGCCCGAGGCATAGACT
GTACAAAAAAACAGTCATAACAAGCCATGAAAACCGCCACTGCGCCGTTACCACCGCTGCGTTCGGTCAA
GGTTCTGGACCAGTTGCGTGAGCGCATACGCTACTTGCATTACAGTTTACGAACCGAACAGGCTTATGTC
AACTGGGTTCGTGCCTTCATCCGTTTCCACGGTGTGCGTCACCCGGCAACCTTGGGCAGCAGCGAAGTCG
AGGCATTTCTGTCCTGGCTGGCGAACGAGCGCAAGGTTTCGGTCTCCACGCATCGTCAGGCATTGGCGGC
CTTGCTGTTCTTCTACGGCAAGGTGCTGTGCACGGATCTGCCCTGGCTTCAGGAGATCGGAAGACCTCGG
CCGTCGCGGCGCTTGCCGGTGGTGCTGACCCCGGATGAAGTGGTTCGCATCCTCGGTTTTCTGGAAGGCG
AGCATCGTTTGTTCGCCCAGGACTCTAGCTATAGTTCTAGTGGTTGGCTA
Features (pLannotate 1.2.2; 17 found; start..end, strand, type, name):
     24..115     +  promoter       polyhedrin promoter: polh from Autographa californica; promoter for the baculovirus polyhedrin gene
    161..178     +  protein_bind   attB1 (fragment): mutant version of attB; core recombination site for the Gateway® BP reaction BP Clonase™
    187..753     +  CDS            K-Ras (sequence partly withheld): human small GTPase proto-oncoprotein
    758..775     -  protein_bind   attB2 (fragment): mutant version of attB; core recombination site for the Gateway® BP reaction BP Clonase™
    802..885     +  CDS            large T antigen (fragment): large T antigen from SV40 (simian virus 40)
    908..1042    +  polyA_signal   SV40 poly(A) signal: SV40 polyadenylation signal
   1071..1236    -  mobile_element Tn7L: mini-Tn7 element (left end of the Tn7 transposon) Tn7
   1399..1415    +  CDS            lacZα (fragment): LacZα fragment of β-galactosidase; lacZ fragment
   1420..1874    +  rep_origin     f1 ori (sequence partly withheld): f1 bacteriophage origin of replication; arrow indicates direction of (+) strand synthesis
   1900..2004    +  promoter       AmpR promoter: bla
   2005..2865    +  CDS            AmpR: β-lactamase; bla; confers resistance to ampicillin, carbenicillin, and related antibiotics
   3036..3624    +  rep_origin     ori: high-copy-number ColE1/pMB1/pBR322/pUC origin of replication
   3810..3861    -  misc_feature   bom (fragment): basis of mobility region from pBR322
   3929..4153    -  mobile_element Tn7R: mini-Tn7 element (right end of the Tn7 transposon) Tn7
   4220..4753    -  CDS            GmR: gentamycin acetyltransferase; aacC1; confers resistance to gentamycin
   4942..4970    -  promoter       Pc promoter: intI1 (promoter lies within the coding sequence); class 1 integron promoter
   4948..5295    -  CDS            YPR2_ECOLX (fragment): Protein predicted: Swiss-Prot protein existence level 4. From Escherichia coli.
