[The description below was written by a language model from this plasmid's Addgene catalogue record and pLannotate feature annotations shown in this document.]
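Description:
R979-X58-008: Hs.KRAS4b(1-188) is a baculovirus transfer (donor) plasmid for producing human KRAS4b, residues 1–188, in insect cells. It was made by Gateway recombination into the pDest-8 backbone, and the annotated 5.3 kb sequence shows the layout typical of Tn7-based bacmid donor vectors. In E. coli it is maintained at high copy through a ColE1/pUC-type origin and selected with ampicillin via the β-lactamase gene. An f1 phage origin and a fragment of the pBR322 bom region also lie in the backbone.

The expression cassette is driven by the Autographa californica polyhedrin promoter, a very strong, very late baculoviral promoter. It is followed by the K-Ras coding sequence flanked by the attB1 and attB2 scars left from Gateway cloning, and then by an SV40 polyadenylation signal with a short adjoining remnant of the SV40 large T antigen region. No affinity or solubility tag is annotated between attB1 and the coding sequence, which suggests the protein is expressed without a fusion partner, though the record does not state this explicitly. The cassette sits, together with a gentamicin acetyltransferase gene under the integron Pc promoter, between the Tn7R and Tn7L ends. This arrangement forms a mini-Tn7 element that can be transposed into a baculovirus shuttle genome (bacmid) in a suitable E. coli host, with gentamicin resistance marking the transposed segment. The resulting recombinant bacmid is used to generate virus for infecting insect cells.

The stated purpose is baculovirus-mediated expression of KRAS4b(1-188). The associated publication concerns structures of N-terminally processed KRAS and the role of N-acetylation, so the construct fits production of eukaryotically processed protein for structural and biochemical work.
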