Addgene plasmid #159691: R979-X58-008: Hs.KRAS4b(1-188)
Purpose: Baculovirus protein expression of KRAS4b (1-188)
Depositing lab: Dominic Esposito. Depositing organization: National Cancer Institute (NCI). Publication: Structures of N-terminally processed KRAS provide insight into the role of N-acetylation. Dharmaiah S, Tran TH, Messing S, Agamasu C, Gillette WK, Yan W, Waybright T, Alexander P, Esposito D, Nissley DV, McCormick F, Stephen AG, Simanshu DK. Sci Rep. 2019 Jul 19;9(1):10512. doi: 10.1038/s41598-019-46846-w. PubMed 31324887.
Backbone
  Vector backbone: pDest-8
  Vector type: Insect Expression
Growth in bacteria
  Bacterial resistance: Ampicillin, 100 μg/mL
  Growth temperature: 37°C
  Growth strain: DH5alpha
  Copy number: High Copy
Gene/Insert
  Gene/Insert name: Hs.KRAS4b(1-188)
  Species: H. sapiens (human)
  Entrez Gene: KRAS (a.k.a. 'C-K-RAS, C-K-RAS, CFC2, K-RAS2A, K-RAS2B, K-RAS4A, K-RAS4B, K-Ras, K-Ras 2, KI-RAS, KRAS1, KRAS2, NS, NS3, OES, RALD, RASK2, c-Ki-ras, c-Ki-ras2)
  Cloning method: Gateway Cloning
Terms and licenses: Academic/Nonprofit Terms; Industry Terms: Not Available to Industry
How to cite: R979-X58-008: Hs.KRAS4b(1-188) was a gift from Dominic Esposito (Addgene plasmid # 159691 ; http://n2t.net/addgene:159691 ; RRID:Addgene_159691)
